Addgene plasmid #102892: PB-tight-DDdCas9VPPH-T2A-GFP-IRES-Neo
Purpose: PiggyBac construct with doxycyline inducible TRE-tight promoter expression of TMP inducible DDdCas9VP192-P300core-p65-HSF1 activator followed by T2A-EGFP as a reporter and IRES-Neo as selection
Depositing lab: Timo Otonkoski. Depositing organization: University of Helsinki. Publication: Human pluripotent reprogramming with CRISPR activators. Weltner J, Balboa D, Katayama S, Bespalov M, Krjutskov K, Jouhilahti EM, Trokovic R, Kere J, Otonkoski T. Nat Commun. 2018 Jul 6;9(1):2643. doi: 10.1038/s41467-018-05067-x. PubMed 29980666.
Backbone
  Vector backbone: PB-tight
  Vector type: Mammalian Expression, CRISPR
  Selectable markers: Neomycin (select with G418)
Growth in bacteria
  Bacterial resistance: Ampicillin, 100 μg/mL
  Growth temperature: 37°C
  Growth strain: DH5alpha
  Copy number: High Copy
Gene/Insert
  Gene/Insert name: DDdCas9VP192-p65-HSF1-P300-T2A-GFP-IRES-Neo
  Mutation: D10A, H840A
  Promoter: TRE-tight
  Cloning method: Restriction Enzyme; 5′ cloning site unknown (unknown if destroyed); 3′ cloning site unknown (unknown if destroyed)
  Sequencing primers: 5′ unknown
Terms and licenses: Academic/Nonprofit Terms; Industry Terms: Not Available to Industry
How to cite: PB-tight-DDdCas9VPPH-T2A-GFP-IRES-Neo was a gift from Timo Otonkoski (Addgene plasmid # 102892 ; http://n2t.net/addgene:102892 ; RRID:Addgene_102892)
