[The description below was written by a language model from this plasmid's Addgene catalogue record and pLannotate feature annotations shown in this document.]
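Description:
PB-tight-DDdCas9VPPH-T2A-GFP-IRES-Neo is a 15.6 kb piggyBac transposon plasmid for mammalian expression of a doubly controllable CRISPR activator. It is propagated in E. coli as a high-copy plasmid through a ColE1/pUC-type origin with ampicillin resistance (AmpR), and it also carries an f1 origin. The piggyBac terminal repeats implied by the PB-tight backbone are not called in the automated feature table. As in any piggyBac vector, they would allow the cassette to integrate into the genome when a transposase is supplied separately.

The payload is a single long transcript driven by the TRE-tight promoter, which consists of seven tet operators upstream of a minimal CMV promoter, and terminated by a bGH polyadenylation signal. Transcription therefore depends on doxycycline and a Tet transactivator. No complete transactivator gene is annotated here, so it presumably comes from another construct. The open reading frame begins with an E. coli DHFR-derived destabilising domain, which targets the fusion for degradation unless trimethoprim (TMP) is present. An HA tag fragment follows, then Streptococcus pyogenes Cas9 made nuclease-dead by the D10A and H840A mutations. Four tandem VP48 units (VP192), the p300 histone acetyltransferase core, the p65 (RelA) activation region and the HSF1 activation domain are fused downstream.

A T2A peptide, per the record, then releases EGFP as a reporter of expression. An EMCV IRES drives a neomycin resistance gene for G418 selection of stable cells. Several short annotated fragments (tetR, ble, Mos, lacI, attR1) appear to be cloning remnants or spurious matches. With guide RNAs supplied separately, the construct is used for drug-tunable activation of endogenous genes. The associated publication applied such activators to human pluripotent reprogramming.
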