Features (pLannotate 1.2.2; 37 found; start..end, strand, type, name):
      1..22      +  protein_bind   CAP binding site: CAP binding activates transcription in the presence of cAMP. E. coli catabolite activator protein
     37..67      +  promoter       lac promoter: promoter for the E. coli lac operon
     71..93      +  protein_bind   lac operator (fragment): The lac repressor binds to the lac operator to inhibit transcription in E. coli. This inhibition can be relieved by adding lactose or isopropyl-β-D-thiogalactopyranoside (IPTG). lac repressor encoded by lacI
    136..154     +  promoter       T3 promoter: promoter for bacteriophage T3 RNA polymerase
    449..547     +  CDS            tetR (fragment): TETR2_ECOLX - Experimental evidence at protein level: Swiss-Prot protein existence level 1. TetR is the repressor of the tetracycline resistance element; its N-terminal region forms a helix-turn-helix structure and binds DNA. Binding of tetracycline to TetR reduces the repressor affinity for the tetracycline resistance gene (tetA) promoter operator sites. From Escherichia coli.
    557..667     +  CDS            VP48: 3 tandem repeats of the minimal activation domain of herpes simplex virus VP16 (Cheng et al., 2013)
    704..1018    +  promoter       tight TRE promoter: Tet-responsive promoter PTight, consisting of seven tet operator sequences followed by the minimal CMV promoter
   1133..1167    +  LTR            3' LTR (ΔU3) (fragment): self-inactivating 3' long terminal repeat (LTR) from Moloney murine leukemia virus
   1170..1210    +  intron         β-globin intron (fragment): intron from rabbit β-globin gene
   1277..1752    +  CDS            ecDHFR (fragment): E. coli dihydrofolate reductase; folA
   1778..1805    +  CDS            3xHA (fragment): three tandem HA epitope tags
   1838..5938    +  CDS            Cas9: Cas9 (Csn1) endonuclease from the Streptococcus pyogenes Type II CRISPR/Cas system generates RNA-guided double strand breaks in DNA
   5999..6109    +  CDS            VP48: 3 tandem repeats of the minimal activation domain of herpes simplex virus VP16 (Cheng et al., 2013)
   6161..6271    +  CDS            VP48: 3 tandem repeats of the minimal activation domain of herpes simplex virus VP16 (Cheng et al., 2013)
   6323..6433    +  CDS            VP48: 3 tandem repeats of the minimal activation domain of herpes simplex virus VP16 (Cheng et al., 2013)
   6485..6595    +  CDS            VP48: 3 tandem repeats of the minimal activation domain of herpes simplex virus VP16 (Cheng et al., 2013)
   6644..8494    +  CDS            p300 core: catalytic histone acetyltransferase core of the human E1A-associated protein p300 (Delvecchio et al., 2013); EP300
   8531..9073    +  CDS            Rela (fragment): TF65_MOUSE - Also known as Nfkb3. Experimental evidence at protein level: Swiss-Prot protein existence level 1. NF-kappa-B is a pleiotropic transcription factor present in almost all cell types and is the endpoint of a series of signal transduction events that are initiated by a vast array of stimuli related to many biological processes such as inflammation, immunity, differentiation, cell growth, tumorigenesis and apoptosis. NF-kappa-B is a homo- or heterodimeric complex formed by the Rel-like domain- containing proteins RELA/p65, RELB, NFKB1/p105, NFKB1/p50, REL and NFKB2/p52. The heterodime
   9098..9469    +  CDS            HSF1: C-terminal activation domain from the human heat shock transcription factor HSF1
   9563..10282   +  CDS            EGFP: the original enhanced GFP (Yang et al., 1996) mammalian codon-optimized
  10415..10877   +  misc_feature   IRES: internal ribosome entry site (IRES) of the encephalomyocarditis virus (EMCV)
  10896..11685   +  CDS            NeoR/KanR (fragment): aminoglycoside phosphotransferase from Tn5; aph(3')-II (or nptII); confers resistance to neomycin, kanamycin, and G418 (Geneticin®)
  11692..11760   +  CDS            ble (fragment): BLE_KLEPN - Experimental evidence at protein level: Swiss-Prot protein existence level 1. Binding protein with a strong affinity to the bleomycin family of antibiotics. Binds to CL990; an antimitotic-antibiotic compound. From Klebsiella pneumoniae.
  11856..11927   +  CDS            Mos (fragment): MOS_MOUSE - Experimental evidence at transcript level: Swiss-Prot protein existence level 2. From Mus musculus (Mouse).
  11993..12217   +  polyA_signal   bGH poly(A) signal: bovine growth hormone polyadenylation signal
  12286..12308   -  protein_bind   lac operator (fragment): The lac repressor binds to the lac operator to inhibit transcription in E. coli. This inhibition can be relieved by adding lactose or isopropyl-β-D-thiogalactopyranoside (IPTG). lac repressor encoded by lacI
  12312..12342   -  promoter       lac promoter: promoter for the E. coli lac operon
  12357..12378   -  protein_bind   CAP binding site: CAP binding activates transcription in the presence of cAMP. E. coli catabolite activator protein
  12391..12430   -  CDS            lacI (fragment): lac repressor; lacI; The lac repressor binds to the lac operator to inhibit transcription in E. coli. This inhibition can be relieved by adding lactose or isopropyl-β-D-thiogalactopyranoside (IPTG).
  12437..12561   -  protein_bind   attR1: mutant version of attR; recombination site for the Gateway® LR reaction LR Clonase™
  12915..12933   -  promoter       T7 promoter: promoter for bacteriophage T7 RNA polymerase
  12941..13096   +  CDS            lacZα (fragment): LacZα fragment of β-galactosidase; lacZ fragment
  13101..13529   +  rep_origin     f1 ori (sequence partly withheld): f1 bacteriophage origin of replication; arrow indicates direction of (+) strand synthesis
  13582..13686   +  promoter       AmpR promoter: bla
  13687..14547   +  CDS            AmpR: β-lactamase; bla; confers resistance to ampicillin, carbenicillin, and related antibiotics
  14718..15306   +  rep_origin     ori: high-copy-number ColE1/pMB1/pBR322/pUC origin of replication
  15489..15581   +  CDS            lacI (fragment): lac repressor; lacI; The lac repressor binds to the lac operator to inhibit transcription in E. coli. This inhibition can be relieved by adding lactose or isopropyl-β-D-thiogalactopyranoside (IPTG).
>Addgene plasmid #102892 | PB-tight-DDdCas9VPPH-T2A-GFP-IRES-Neo | addgene full sequence | sequence record 198257 | Addgene NGS Result
TAATGTGAGTTAGCTCACTCATTAGGCACCCCAGGCTTTACACTTTATGCTTCCGGCTCGTATGTTGTGT
GGAATTGTGAGCGGATAACAATTTCACACAGGAAACAGCTATGACCATGATTACGCCAAGCGCGCAATTA
ACCCTCACTAAAGGGAACAAAAGCTGGATTAATTAAGCGGCCGCATACGCGTATACTAGATTAACCCTAG
AAAGATAATCATATTGTGACGTACGTTAAAGATAATCATGCGTAAAATTGACGCATGTGTTTTATCGGTC
TGTATATCGAGGTTTATTTATTAATTTGAATAGATATTAAGTTTTATTATATTTACACTTACATACTAAT
AATAAATTCAACAAACAATTTATTTATGTTTATTTATTTATTAAAAAAAAACAAAAACTCAAAATTTCTT
CTATAAAGTAACAAAACTTTTAACTAGAATTGAGCTGTTCGACCGGCAGGGAGCCGAACCTGCCTTCCTT
TTCGGCCTGGAACTAATCATATGTGGCCTGGAGAAACAGCTAAAGTGCGAAAGCGGCGGGCCGGCCGACG
CCCTTGACGATTTTGACTTAGACATGCTCCCAGCCGATGCCCTTGACGACTTTGACCTTGATATGCTGCC
TGCTGACGCTCTTGACGATTTTGACCTTGACATGCTCCCCGGGTAACTAGAATTGTAAATGCATTCAAAC
GTCGAGTTTACTCCCTATCAGTGATAGAGAACGTATGTCGAGTTTACTCCCTATCAGTGATAGAGAACGA
TGTCGAGTTTACTCCCTATCAGTGATAGAGAACGTATGTCGAGTTTACTCCCTATCAGTGATAGAGAACG
TATGTCGAGTTTACTCCCTATCAGTGATAGAGAACGTATGTCGAGTTTATCCCTATCAGTGATAGAGAAC
GTATGTCGAGTTTACTCCCTATCAGTGATAGAGAACGTATGTCGAGGTAGGCGTGTACGGTGGGAGGCCT
ATATAAGCAGAGCTCGTTTAGTGAACCGTCAGATCGCCTGGAGAAGGATCCGCGGCCGCGCCGGCTCTAG
ATCGCGAACGCGTGAATTGTAAATGCATTCAAACGTCGACGATAAAATAAAAGATTTTATTTAGTCTCCA
GAAAAAGGGGGGAATGAAAGACCCCACCTGTAGGTTTGGCAAGCTAGAGCCTCTGCTAACCATGTTCATG
CCTTCTTCTTTTTCCTACAGCTCCTGGGCAACGTGCTGGTTATTGTGCTGTCTCATCATTTTGGCAAAGA
ATTGGGATCCGCCACCATGATCAGTCTGATTGCGGCGTTAGCGGTAGATTACGTTATCGGCATGGAAAAC
GCCATGCCGTGGAACCTGCCTGCCGATCTCGCCTGGTTTAAACGCAACACCTTAAATAAACCCGTGATTA
TGGGCCGCCATACCTGGGAATCAATCGGTCGTCCGTTGCCAGGACGCAAAAATATTATCCTCAGCAGTCA
ACCGAGTACGGACGATCGCGTAACGTGGGTGAAGTCGGTGGATGAAGCCATCGCGGCGTGTGGTGACGTA
CCAGAAATCATGGTGATTGGCGGCGGTCGCGTTATTGAACAGTTCTTGCCAAAAGCGCAAAAACTGTATC
TGACGCATATCGACGCAGAAGTGGAAGGCGACACCCATTTCCCGGATTACGAGCCGGATGACTGGGAATC
GGTATTCAGCGAATTCCACGATGCTGATGCGCAGAACTCTCACAGCTATTGCTTTGAGATTCTGGAGCGG
CGAGGCTCCGGAACCGGTGCCACCATGTACCCATACGATGTTCCAGATTACGCTTCGCCGAAGAAAAAGC
GCAAGGTCGAAGCGTCCGACAAGAAGTACAGCATCGGCCTGGCCATCGGCACCAACTCTGTGGGCTGGGC
CGTGATCACCGACGAGTACAAGGTGCCCAGCAAGAAATTCAAGGTGCTGGGCAACACCGACCGGCACAGC
ATCAAGAAGAACCTGATCGGAGCCCTGCTGTTCGACAGCGGCGAAACAGCCGAGGCCACCCGGCTGAAGA
GAACCGCCAGAAGAAGATACACCAGACGGAAGAACCGGATCTGCTATCTGCAAGAGATCTTCAGCAACGA
GATGGCCAAGGTGGACGACAGCTTCTTCCACAGACTGGAAGAGTCCTTCCTGGTGGAAGAGGATAAGAAG
CACGAGCGGCACCCCATCTTCGGCAACATCGTGGACGAGGTGGCCTACCACGAGAAGTACCCCACCATCT
ACCACCTGAGAAAGAAACTGGTGGACAGCACCGACAAGGCCGACCTGCGGCTGATCTATCTGGCCCTGGC
CCACATGATCAAGTTCCGGGGCCACTTCCTGATCGAGGGCGACCTGAACCCCGACAACAGCGACGTGGAC
AAGCTGTTCATCCAGCTGGTGCAGACCTACAACCAGCTGTTCGAGGAAAACCCCATCAACGCCAGCGGCG
TGGACGCCAAGGCCATCCTGTCTGCCAGACTGAGCAAGAGCAGACGGCTGGAAAATCTGATCGCCCAGCT
GCCCGGCGAGAAGAAGAATGGCCTGTTCGGCAACCTGATTGCCCTGAGCCTGGGCCTGACCCCCAACTTC
AAGAGCAACTTCGACCTGGCCGAGGATGCCAAACTGCAGCTGAGCAAGGACACCTACGACGACGACCTGG
ACAACCTGCTGGCCCAGATCGGCGACCAGTACGCCGACCTGTTTCTGGCCGCCAAGAACCTGTCCGACGC
CATCCTGCTGAGCGACATCCTGAGAGTGAACACCGAGATCACCAAGGCCCCCCTGAGCGCCTCTATGATC
AAGAGATACGACGAGCACCACCAGGACCTGACCCTGCTGAAAGCTCTCGTGCGGCAGCAGCTGCCTGAGA
AGTACAAAGAGATTTTCTTCGACCAGAGCAAGAACGGCTACGCCGGCTACATTGACGGCGGAGCCAGCCA
GGAAGAGTTCTACAAGTTCATCAAGCCCATCCTGGAAAAGATGGACGGCACCGAGGAACTGCTCGTGAAG
CTGAACAGAGAGGACCTGCTGCGGAAGCAGCGGACCTTCGACAACGGCAGCATCCCCCACCAGATCCACC
TGGGAGAGCTGCACGCCATTCTGCGGCGGCAGGAAGATTTTTACCCATTCCTGAAGGACAACCGGGAAAA
GATCGAGAAGATCCTGACCTTCCGCATCCCCTACTACGTGGGCCCTCTGGCCAGGGGAAACAGCAGATTC
GCCTGGATGACCAGAAAGAGCGAGGAAACCATCACCCCCTGGAACTTCGAGGAAGTGGTGGACAAGGGCG
CTTCCGCCCAGAGCTTCATCGAGCGGATGACCAACTTCGATAAGAACCTGCCCAACGAGAAGGTGCTGCC
CAAGCACAGCCTGCTGTACGAGTACTTCACCGTGTATAACGAGCTGACCAAAGTGAAATACGTGACCGAG
GGAATGAGAAAGCCCGCCTTCCTGAGCGGCGAGCAGAAAAAGGCCATCGTGGACCTGCTGTTCAAGACCA
ACCGGAAAGTGACCGTGAAGCAGCTGAAAGAGGACTACTTCAAGAAAATCGAGTGCTTCGACTCCGTGGA
AATCTCCGGCGTGGAAGATCGGTTCAACGCCTCCCTGGGCACATACCACGATCTGCTGAAAATTATCAAG
GACAAGGACTTCCTGGACAATGAGGAAAACGAGGACATTCTGGAAGATATCGTGCTGACCCTGACACTGT
TTGAGGACAGAGAGATGATCGAGGAACGGCTGAAAACCTATGCCCACCTGTTCGACGACAAAGTGATGAA
GCAGCTGAAGCGGCGGAGATACACCGGCTGGGGCAGGCTGAGCCGGAAGCTGATCAACGGCATCCGGGAC
AAGCAGTCCGGCAAGACAATCCTGGATTTCCTGAAGTCCGACGGCTTCGCCAACAGAAACTTCATGCAGC
TGATCCACGACGACAGCCTGACCTTTAAAGAGGACATCCAGAAAGCCCAGGTGTCCGGCCAGGGCGATAG
CCTGCACGAGCACATTGCCAATCTGGCCGGCAGCCCCGCCATTAAGAAGGGCATCCTGCAGACAGTGAAG
GTGGTGGACGAGCTCGTGAAAGTGATGGGCCGGCACAAGCCCGAGAACATCGTGATCGAAATGGCCAGAG
AGAACCAGACCACCCAGAAGGGACAGAAGAACAGCCGCGAGAGAATGAAGCGGATCGAAGAGGGCATCAA
AGAGCTGGGCAGCCAGATCCTGAAAGAACACCCCGTGGAAAACACCCAGCTGCAGAACGAGAAGCTGTAC
CTGTACTACCTGCAGAATGGGCGGGATATGTACGTGGACCAGGAACTGGACATCAACCGGCTGTCCGACT
ACGATGTCGACGCCATCGTGCCTCAGAGCTTTCTGAAGGACGACTCCATCGACAACAAGGTGCTGACCAG
AAGCGACAAGAACCGGGGCAAGAGCGACAACGTGCCCTCCGAAGAGGTCGTGAAGAAGATGAAGAACTAC
TGGCGGCAGCTGCTGAACGCCAAGCTGATTACCCAGAGAAAGTTCGACAATCTGACCAAGGCCGAGAGAG
GCGGCCTGAGCGAACTGGATAAGGCCGGCTTCATCAAGAGACAGCTGGTGGAAACCCGGCAGATCACAAA
GCACGTGGCACAGATCCTGGACTCCCGGATGAACACTAAGTACGACGAGAATGACAAGCTGATCCGGGAA
GTGAAAGTGATCACCCTGAAGTCCAAGCTGGTGTCCGATTTCCGGAAGGATTTCCAGTTTTACAAAGTGC
GCGAGATCAACAACTACCACCACGCCCACGACGCCTACCTGAACGCCGTCGTGGGAACCGCCCTGATCAA
AAAGTACCCTAAGCTGGAAAGCGAGTTCGTGTACGGCGACTACAAGGTGTACGACGTGCGGAAGATGATC
GCCAAGAGCGAGCAGGAAATCGGCAAGGCTACCGCCAAGTACTTCTTCTACAGCAACATCATGAACTTTT
TCAAGACCGAGATTACCCTGGCCAACGGCGAGATCCGGAAGCGGCCTCTGATCGAGACAAACGGCGAAAC
CGGGGAGATCGTGTGGGATAAGGGCCGGGATTTTGCCACCGTGCGGAAAGTGCTGAGCATGCCCCAAGTG
AATATCGTGAAAAAGACCGAGGTGCAGACAGGCGGCTTCAGCAAAGAGTCTATCCTGCCCAAGAGGAACA
GCGATAAGCTGATCGCCAGAAAGAAGGACTGGGACCCTAAGAAGTACGGCGGCTTCGACAGCCCCACCGT
GGCCTATTCTGTGCTGGTGGTGGCCAAAGTGGAAAAGGGCAAGTCCAAGAAACTGAAGAGTGTGAAAGAG
CTGCTGGGGATCACCATCATGGAAAGAAGCAGCTTCGAGAAGAATCCCATCGACTTTCTGGAAGCCAAGG
GCTACAAAGAAGTGAAAAAGGACCTGATCATCAAGCTGCCTAAGTACTCCCTGTTCGAGCTGGAAAACGG
CCGGAAGAGAATGCTGGCCTCTGCCGGCGAACTGCAGAAGGGAAACGAACTGGCCCTGCCCTCCAAATAT
GTGAACTTCCTGTACCTGGCCAGCCACTATGAGAAGCTGAAGGGCTCCCCCGAGGATAATGAGCAGAAAC
AGCTGTTTGTGGAACAGCACAAGCACTACCTGGACGAGATCATCGAGCAGATCAGCGAGTTCTCCAAGAG
AGTGATCCTGGCCGACGCTAATCTGGACAAAGTGCTGTCCGCCTACAACAAGCACCGGGATAAGCCCATC
AGAGAGCAGGCCGAGAATATCATCCACCTGTTTACCCTGACCAATCTGGGAGCCCCTGCCGCCTTCAAGT
ACTTTGACACCACCATCGACCGGAAGAGGTACACCAGCACCAAAGAGGTGCTGGACGCCACCCTGATCCA
CCAGAGCATCACCGGCCTGTACGAGACACGGATCGACCTGTCTCAGCTGGGAGGCGACAGCCCCAAGAAG
AAGAGAAAGGTGGAGGCCAGCCTCGAGTGCGAAAGCGGCGGGCCGGCCGACGCCCTTGACGATTTTGACT
TAGACATGCTCCCAGCCGATGCCCTTGACGACTTTGACCTTGATATGCTGCCTGCTGACGCTCTTGACGA
TTTTGACCTTGACATGCTCCCCGGGTCACTACCCAGCGCTAGCGTCGAGTGCGAAAGCGGCGGGCCGGCC
GACGCCCTTGACGATTTTGACTTAGACATGCTCCCAGCCGATGCCCTTGACGACTTTGACCTTGATATGC
TGCCTGCTGACGCTCTTGACGATTTTGACCTTGACATGCTCCCCGGGTCACTACCCAGCGCTAGCGTCGA
GTGCGAAAGCGGCGGGCCGGCCGACGCCCTTGACGATTTTGACTTAGACATGCTCCCAGCCGATGCCCTT
GACGACTTTGACCTTGATATGCTGCCTGCTGACGCTCTTGACGATTTTGACCTTGACATGCTCCCCGGGT
CACTACCCAGCGCTAGCGTCGAGTGCGAAAGCGGCGGGCCGGCCGACGCCCTTGACGATTTTGACTTAGA
CATGCTCCCAGCCGATGCCCTTGACGACTTTGACCTTGATATGCTGCCTGCTGACGCTCTTGACGATTTT
GACCTTGACATGCTCCCCGGGTCACTACCCAGCGCTAGCGTCGAGTTCGAAGGCAGCGGCGGGATTTTCA
AACCAGAAGAACTACGACAGGCACTGATGCCAACTTTGGAGGCACTTTACCGTCAGGATCCAGAATCCCT
TCCCTTTCGTCAACCTGTGGACCCTCAGCTTTTAGGAATCCCTGATTACTTTGATATTGTGAAGAGCCCC
ATGGATCTTTCTACCATTAAGAGGAAGTTAGACACTGGACAGTATCAGGAGCCCTGGCAGTATGTCGATG
ATATTTGGCTTATGTTCAATAATGCCTGGTTATATAACCGGAAAACATCACGGGTATACAAATACTGCTC
CAAGCTCTCTGAGGTCTTTGAACAAGAAATTGACCCAGTGATGCAAAGCCTTGGATACTGTTGTGGCAGA
AAGTTGGAGTTCTCTCCACAGACACTGTGTTGCTACGGCAAACAGTTGTGCACAATACCTCGTGATGCCA
CTTATTACAGTTACCAGAACAGGTATCATTTCTGTGAGAAGTGTTTCAATGAGATCCAAGGGGAGAGCGT
TTCTTTGGGGGATGACCCTTCCCAGCCTCAAACTACAATAAATAAAGAACAATTTTCCAAGAGAAAAAAT
GACACACTGGATCCTGAACTGTTTGTTGAATGTACAGAGTGCGGAAGAAAGATGCATCAGATCTGTGTCC
TTCACCATGAGATCATCTGGCCTGCTGGATTCGTCTGTGATGGCTGTTTAAAGAAAAGTGCACGAACTAG
GAAAGAAAATAAGTTTTCTGCTAAAAGGTTGCCATCTACCAGACTTGGCACCTTTCTAGAGAATCGTGTG
AATGACTTTCTGAGGCGACAGAATCACCCTGAGTCAGGAGAGGTCACTGTTAGAGTAGTTCATGCTTCTG
ACAAAACCGTGGAAGTAAAACCAGGCATGAAAGCAAGGTTTGTGGACAGTGGAGAGATGGCAGAATCCTT
TCCATACCGAACCAAAGCCCTCTTTGCCTTTGAAGAAATTGATGGTGTTGACCTGTGCTTCTTTGGCATG
CATGTTCAAGAGTATGGCTCTGACTGCCCTCCACCCAACCAGAGGAGAGTATACATATCTTACCTCGATA
GTGTTCATTTCTTCCGTCCTAAATGCTTGAGGACTGCAGTCTATCATGAAATCCTAATTGGATATTTAGA
ATATGTCAAGAAATTAGGTTACACAACAGGGCATATTTGGGCATGTCCACCAAGTGAGGGAGATGATTAT
ATCTTCCATTGCCATCCTCCTGACCAGAAGATACCCAAGCCCAAGCGACTGCAGGAATGGTACAAAAAAA
TGCTTGACAAGGCTGTATCAGAGCGTATTGTCCATGACTACAAGGATATTTTTAAACAAGCTACTGAAGA
TAGATTAACAAGTGCAAAGGAATTGCCTTATTTCGAGGGTGATTTCTGGCCCAATGTTCTGGAAGAAAGC
ATTAAGGAACTGGAACAGGAGGAAGAAGAGAGAAAACGAGAGGAAAACACCAGCAATGAAAGCACAGATG
TGACCAAGGGAGACAGCAAAAATGCTAAAAAGAAGAATAATAAGAAAACCAGCAAAAATAAGAGCAGCCT
GAGTAGGGGCAACAAGAAGAAACCCGGGATGCCCAATGTATCTAACGACCTCTCACAGAAACTATATGCC
ACCATGGAGAAGCATAAAGAGGTCTTCTTTGTGATCCGCCTCATTGCTGGCCCTGCTGCCAACTCCCTGC
CTCCCATTGTTGATCCTGATCCTCTCATCCCCTGCGATCTGATGGATGGTCGGGATGCGTTTCTCACGCT
GGCAAGGGACAAGCACCTGGAGTTCTCTTCACTCCGAAGAGCCCAGTGGTCCACCATGTGCATGCTGGTG
GAGCTGCACACGCAGAGCCAGGACGTCGACACTAGCGTCGAGTTCGAAGGCAGCGGCGGGCCTTCAGGGC
AGATCAGCAACCAGGCCCTGGCTCTGGCCCCTAGCTCCGCTCCAGTGCTGGCCCAGACTATGGTGCCCTC
TAGTGCTATGGTGCCTCTGGCCCAGCCACCTGCTCCAGCCCCTGTGCTGACCCCAGGACCACCCCAGTCA
CTGAGCGCTCCAGTGCCCAAGTCTACACAGGCCGGCGAGGGGACTCTGAGTGAAGCTCTGCTGCACCTGC
AGTTCGACGCTGATGAGGACCTGGGAGCTCTGCTGGGGAACAGCACCGATCCCGGAGTGTTCACAGATCT
GGCCTCCGTGGACAACTCTGAGTTTCAGCAGCTGCTGAATCAGGGCGTGTCCATGTCTCATAGTACAGCC
GAACCAATGCTGATGGAGTACCCCGAAGCCATTACCCGGCTGGTGACCAGCAGCCAGCGGCCCCCCGACC
CCGCTCCAACTCCCCTGGGAACCAGCGGCCTGCCTAATGGGCTGTCCGGAGATGAAGACTTCTCAAGCAT
CGCTGATATGGACTTTAGTGCCCTGCTGTCACAGATTTCCTCTAGTGGGCAGGGAGGAGGTGGAAGCGGC
TTCAGCGTGGACACCAGTGCCCTGCTGGACCTGTTCAGCCCCTCGGTGACCGTGCCCGACATGAGCCTGC
CTGACCTTGACAGCAGCCTGGCCAGTATCCAAGAGCTCCTGTCTCCCCAGGAGCCCCCCAGGCCTCCCGA
GGCAGAGAACAGCAGCCCGGATTCAGGGAAGCAGCTGGTGCACTACACAGCGCAGCCGCTGTTCCTGCTG
GACCCCGGCTCCGTGGACACCGGGAGCAACGACCTGCCGGTGCTGTTTGAGCTGGGAGAGGGCTCCTACT
TCTCCGAAGGGGACGGCTTCGCCGAGGACCCCACCATCTCCCTGCTGACAGGCTCGGAGCCTCCCAAAGC
CAAGGACCCCACTGTCTCCTCTAGAGTCGACACTAGCGTCGACGGCTCCGGAGAGGGCAGAGGAAGTCTG
CTAACATGCGGTGACGTCGAGGAGAATCCTGGCCCAATCGATATGGTGAGCAAGGGCGAGGAGCTGTTCA
CCGGGGTGGTGCCCATCCTGGTCGAGCTGGACGGCGACGTAAACGGCCACAAGTTCAGCGTGTCCGGCGA
GGGCGAGGGCGATGCCACCTACGGCAAGCTGACCCTGAAGTTCATCTGCACCACCGGCAAGCTGCCCGTG
CCCTGGCCCACCCTCGTGACCACCCTGACCTACGGCGTGCAGTGCTTCAGCCGCTACCCCGACCACATGA
AGCAGCACGACTTCTTCAAGTCCGCCATGCCCGAAGGCTACGTCCAGGAGCGCACCATCTTCTTCAAGGA
CGACGGCAACTACAAGACCCGCGCCGAGGTGAAGTTCGAGGGCGACACCCTGGTGAACCGCATCGAGCTG
AAGGGCATCGACTTCAAGGAGGACGGCAACATCCTGGGGCACAAGCTGGAGTACAACTACAACAGCCACA
ACGTCTATATCATGGCCGACAAGCAGAAGAACGGCATCAAGGTGAACTTCAAGATCCGCCACAACATCGA
GGACGGCAGCGTGCAGCTCGCCGACCACTACCAGCAGAACACCCCCATCGGCGACGGCCCCGTGCTGCTG
CCCGACAACCACTACCTGAGCACCCAGTCCGCCCTGAGCAAAGACCCCAACGAGAAGCGCGATCACATGG
TCCTGCTGGAGTTCGTGACCGCCGCCGGGATCACTCTCGGCATGGACGAGCTGTACAAGTAATTTAAAGA
ATTCCGCCCCCCCCCCCTCTCCCTCCCCCCCCCCTAACGTTACTGGCCGAAGCCGCTTGGAATAAGGCCG
GTGTGCGTTTGTCTATATGTTATTTTCCACCATATTGCCGTCTTTTGGCAATGTGAGGGCCCGGAAACCT
GGCCCTGTCTTCTTGACGAGCATTCCTAGGGGTCTTTCCCCTCTCGCCAAAGGAATGCAAGGTCTGTTGA
ATGTCGTGAAGGAAGCAGTTCCTCTGGAAGCTTCTTGAAGACAAACAACGTCTGTAGCGACCCTTTGCAG
GCAGCGGAACCCCCCACCTGGCGACAGGTGCCTCTGCGGCCAAAAGCCACGTGTATAAGATACACCTGCA
AAGGCGGCACAACCCCAGTGCCACGTTGTGAGTTGGATAGTTGTGGAAAGAGTCAAATGGCTCTCCTCAA
GCGTATTCAACAAGGGGCTGAAGGATGCCCAGAAGGTACCCCATTGTATGGGATCTGATCTGGGGCCTCG
GTGCACATGCTTTACATGTGTTTAGTCGAGGTTAAAAAAACGTCTAGGCCCCCCGAACCACGGGGACGTG
GTTTTCCTTTGAAAAACACGATGATAAGCTTGCCACAACCATGGCTGAACAAGATGGATTGCACGCAGGT
TCTCCGGCCGCTTGGGTGGAGAGGCTATTCGGCTATGACTGGGCACAACAGACAATCGGCTGCTCTGATG
CCGCCGTGTTCCGGCTGTCAGCGCAGGGGCGCCCGGTTCTTTTTGTCAAGACCGACCTGTCCGGTGCCCT
GAATGAACTGCAGGACGAGGCAGCGCGGCTATCGTGGCTGGCCACGACGGGCGTTCCTTGCGCAGCTGTG
CTCGACGTTGTCACTGAAGCGGGAAGGGACTGGCTGCTATTGGGCGAAGTGCCGGGGCAGGATCTCCTGT
CATCTCACCTTGCTCCTGCCGAGAAAGTATCCATCATGGCTGATGCAATGCGGCGGCTGCATACGCTTGA
TCCGGCTACCTGCCCATTCGACCACCAAGCGAAACATCGCATCGAGCGAGCACGTACTCGGATGGAAGCC
GGTCTTGTCGATCAGGATGATCTGGACGAAGAGCATCAGGGGCTCGCGCCAGCCGAACTGTTCGCCAGGC
TCAAGGCGCGCATGCCCGACGGCGAGGATCTCGTCGTGACCCATGGCGATGCCTGCTTGCCGAATATCAT
GGTGGAAAATGGCCGCTTTTCTGGATTCATCGACTGTGGCCGGCTGGGTGTGGCGGACCGCTATCAGGAC
ATAGCGTTGGCTACCCGTGATATTGCTGAAGAGCTTGGCGGCGAATGGGCTGACCGCTTCCTCGTGCTTT
ACGGTATCGCCGCTCCCGATTCGCAGCGCATCGCCTTCTATCGCCTTCTTGACGAGTTCTTCTGAGCGGG
ATCGGCTAGAGTCGACCCGGACGGGACGCTCCTGCGCCTGATACAGAACGAATTGCTTGCAGGCATCTCA
TGAGTGTGTCTTCCCGTTTTCCGCCTGAGGTCACTGCGTGGATGGAGCGCTGGCGCCTGCTGCGCGACGG
CGAGCTGCTCACCACCCACTCGAGGGCTGCAGCGCTGCAGAGGCCGAGTGCAGAACTGCTCCAAAGGGAC
CTCAAGGCTTTCCGAGGGACACTAGGCTGACTCCATCGAGCCAGTGTAGAGATAAGCTTATCGATGATCT
AGAGCTCGCTGATCAGCCTCGACTGTGCCTTCTAGTTGCCAGCCATCTGTTGTTTGCCCCTCCCCCGTGC
CTTCCTTGACCCTGGAAGGTGCCACTCCCACTGTCCTTTCCTAATAAAATGAGGAAATTGCATCGCATTG
TCTGAGTAGGTGTCATTCTATTCTGGGGGGTGGGGTGGGGCAGGACAGCAAGGGGGAGGATTGGGAAGAC
AATAGCAGGCATGCTGGGGATGCGGTGGGCTCTATGGCTTCTGAGGCGGAAAGAACCTGCAGCCCAAGCT
TGGCGTAATCATGGTCATAGCTGTTTCCTGTGTGAAATTGTTATCCGCTCACAATTCCACACAACATACG
AGCCGGAAGCATAAAGTGTAAAGCCTGGGGTGCCTAATGAGTGAGCTAACTCACATTAATTGCGTTGCGC
TCACTGCCCGCTTTCCAGTCGGGAAACCTGTCGTGCCAGCGGATCCCATAGTGACTGGATATGTTGTGTT
TTACAGTATTATGTAGTCTGTTTTTTATGCAAAATCTAATTTAATATATTGATATTTATATCATTTTACG
TTTCTCGTTCAGCTTTTTTGTACAAACTTGTGCTAGCATTCTAGTTGATATCTATAACAAGAAAATATAT
ATATAATAAGTTATCACGTAAGTAGAACATGAAATAACAATATAATTATCGTATGAGTTAAATCTTAAAA
GTCACGTAAAAGATAATCATGCGTCATTTTGACTCACGCGGTCGTTATAGTTCAAAATCAGTGACACTTA
CCGCATTGACAAGCACGCCTCACGGGAGCTCCAAGCGGCGACTGAGATGTCCTAAATGCACAGCGACGGA
TTCGCGCTATTTAGAAAGAGAGAGCAATATTTCAAGAATGCATGCGTCAATTTTACGCAGACTATCTTTC
TAGGGTTAATCTAGAATGGCGCGCCCCAATTCGCCCTATAGTGAGTCGTATTACGCGCGCTCACTGGCCG
TCGTTTTACAACGTCGTGACTGGGAAAACCCTGGCGTTACCCAACTTAATCGCCTTGCAGCACATCCCCC
TTTCGCCAGCTGGCGTAATAGCGAAGAGGCCCGCACCGATCGCCCTTCCCAACAGTTGCGCAGCCTGAAT
GGCGAATGGG
[124 nt withheld, positions 13101-13224]
C
[91 nt withheld, positions 13226-13316]
A
[49 nt withheld, positions 13318-13366]
CCTTTGACGTTGGAGTCCACGTTCTTT
[37 nt withheld, positions 13394-13430]
ACCCTATCTCGGTCTATTCTTTTGATTTATAAGGGATTTTGCCGATTTCGGCCTATTGGTTAAAAAATGA
GCTGATTTAACAAAAATTTAACGCGAATTTTAACAAAATATTAACGCTTACAATTTAGGTGGCACTTTTC
GGGGAAATGTGCGCGGAACCCCTATTTGTTTATTTTTCTAAATACATTCAAATATGTATCCGCTCATGAG
ACAATAACCCTGATAAATGCTTCAATAATATTGAAAAAGGAAGAGTATGAGTATTCAACATTTCCGTGTC
GCCCTTATTCCCTTTTTTGCGGCATTTTGCCTTCCTGTTTTTGCTCACCCAGAAACGCTGGTGAAAGTAA
AAGATGCTGAAGATCAGTTGGGTGCACGAGTGGGTTACATCGAACTGGATCTCAACAGCGGTAAGATCCT
TGAGAGTTTTCGCCCCGAAGAACGTTTTCCAATGATGAGCACTTTTAAAGTTCTGCTATGTGGCGCGGTA
TTATCCCGTATTGACGCCGGGCAAGAGCAACTCGGTCGCCGCATACACTATTCTCAGAATGACTTGGTTG
AGTACTCACCAGTCACAGAAAAGCATCTTACGGATGGCATGACAGTAAGAGAATTATGCAGTGCTGCCAT
AACCATGAGTGATAACACTGCGGCCAACTTACTTCTGACAACGATCGGAGGACCGAAGGAGCTAACCGCT
TTTTTGCACAACATGGGGGATCATGTAACTCGCCTTGATCGTTGGGAACCGGAGCTGAATGAAGCCATAC
CAAACGACGAGCGTGACACCACGATGCCTGTAGCAATGGCAACAACGTTGCGCAAACTATTAACTGGCGA
ACTACTTACTCTAGCTTCCCGGCAACAATTAATAGACTGGATGGAGGCGGATAAAGTTGCAGGACCACTT
CTGCGCTCGGCCCTTCCGGCTGGCTGGTTTATTGCTGATAAATCTGGAGCCGGTGAGCGTGGGTCTCGCG
GTATCATTGCAGCACTGGGGCCAGATGGTAAGCCCTCCCGTATCGTAGTTATCTACACGACGGGGAGTCA
GGCAACTATGGATGAACGAAATAGACAGATCGCTGAGATAGGTGCCTCACTGATTAAGCATTGGTAACTG
TCAGACCAAGTTTACTCATATATACTTTAGATTGATTTAAAACTTCATTTTTAATTTAAAAGGATCTAGG
TGAAGATCCTTTTTGATAATCTCATGACCAAAATCCCTTAACGTGAGTTTTCGTTCCACTGAGCGTCAGA
CCCCGTAGAAAAGATCAAAGGATCTTCTTGAGATCCTTTTTTTCTGCGCGTAATCTGCTGCTTGCAAACA
AAAAAACCACCGCTACCAGCGGTGGTTTGTTTGCCGGATCAAGAGCTACCAACTCTTTTTCCGAAGGTAA
CTGGCTTCAGCAGAGCGCAGATACCAAATACTGTTCTTCTAGTGTAGCCGTAGTTAGGCCACCACTTCAA
GAACTCTGTAGCACCGCCTACATACCTCGCTCTGCTAATCCTGTTACCAGTGGCTGCTGCCAGTGGCGAT
AAGTCGTGTCTTACCGGGTTGGACTCAAGACGATAGTTACCGGATAAGGCGCAGCGGTCGGGCTGAACGG
GGGGTTCGTGCACACAGCCCAGCTTGGAGCGAACGACCTACACCGAACTGAGATACCTACAGCGTGAGCT
ATGAGAAAGCGCCACGCTTCCCGAAGGGAGAAAGGCGGACAGGTATCCGGTAAGCGGCAGGGTCGGAACA
GGAGAGCGCACGAGGGAGCTTCCAGGGGGAAACGCCTGGTATCTTTATAGTCCTGTCGGGTTTCGCCACC
TCTGACTTGAGCGTCGATTTTTGTGATGCTCGTCAGGGGGGCGGAGCCTATGGAAAAACGCCAGCAACGC
GGCCTTTTTACGGTTCCTGGCCTTTTGCTGGCCTTTTGCTCACATGTTCTTTCCTGCGTTATCCCCTGAT
TCTGTGGATAACCGTATTACCGCCTTTGAGTGAGCTGATACCGCTCGCCGCAGCCGAACGACCGAGCGCA
GCGAGTCAGTGAGCGAGGAAGCGGAAGAGCGCCCAATACGCAAACCGCCTCTCCCCGCGCGTTGGCCGAT
TCATTAATGCAGCTGGCACGACAGGTTTCCCGACTGGAAAGCGGGCAGTGAGCGCAACGCAAT
