LOCUS       Exported 15593 bp ds-DNA circular SYN 12-MAY-2021
DEFINITION  PiggyBac construct with doxycyline inducible TRE-tight promoter
            expression of TMP inducible DDdCas9VP192-P300core-p65-HSF1 activator
            followed by T2A-EGFP as a reporter and IRES-Neo as selection.
ACCESSION   .
VERSION     .
KEYWORDS    PB-tight-DDdCas9VPPH-T2A-GFP-IRES-Neo
SOURCE      synthetic DNA construct
  ORGANISM  synthetic DNA construct
REFERENCE   1 (bases 1 to 15593)
  AUTHORS   Weltner J, Balboa D, Katayama S, Bespalov M, Krjutskov K, Jouhilahti
            EM, Trokovic R, Kere J, Otonkoski T
  TITLE     Human pluripotent reprogramming with CRISPR activators.
  JOURNAL   Nat Commun. 2018 Jul 6;9(1):2643. doi: 10.1038/s41467-018-05067-x.
  PUBMED    29980666
REFERENCE   2 (bases 1 to 15593)
  AUTHORS   .
  TITLE     Direct Submission
  JOURNAL   Exported May 12, 2021 from SnapGene Server 1.1.58
            http://www.snapgene.com
FEATURES             Location/Qualifiers
     source          1..15593
                     /organism="synthetic DNA construct"
                     /mol_type="other DNA"
     promoter        24..128
                     /gene="bla"
                     /label=AmpR promoter
     CDS             129..989
                     /codon_start=1
                     /gene="bla"
                     /product="beta-lactamase"
                     /label=AmpR
                     /note="confers resistance to ampicillin, carbenicillin, and
                     related antibiotics"
                     /translation="MSIQHFRVALIPFFAAFCLPVFAHPETLVKVKDAEDQLGARVGYI
                     ELDLNSGKILESFRPEERFPMMSTFKVLLCGAVLSRIDAGQEQLGRRIHYSQNDLVEYS
                     PVTEKHLTDGMTVRELCSAAITMSDNTAANLLLTTIGGPKELTAFLHNMGDHVTRLDRW
                     EPELNEAIPNDERDTTMPVAMATTLRKLLTGELLTLASRQQLIDWMEADKVAGPLLRSA
                     LPAGWFIADKSGAGERGSRGIIAALGPDGKPSRIVVIYTTGSQATMDERNRQIAEIGAS
                     LIKHW"
     primer_bind     complement(347..366)
                     /label=Amp-R
                     /note="Ampicillin resistance gene, reverse primer"
     rep_origin      1160..1748
                     /direction=RIGHT
                     /label=ori
                     /note="high-copy-number ColE1/pMB1/pBR322/pUC origin of
                     replication"
     primer_bind     1649..1668
                     /label=pBR322ori-F
                     /note="pBR322 origin, forward primer"
     primer_bind     1902..1919
                     /label=L4440
                     /note="L4440 vector, forward primer"
     protein_bind    2036..2057
                     /label=CAP binding site
                     /bound_moiety="E. coli catabolite activator protein"
                     /note="CAP binding activates transcription in the presence
                     of cAMP."
     promoter        2072..2102
                     /label=lac promoter
                     /note="promoter for the E. coli lac operon"
     protein_bind    2110..2126
                     /label=lac operator
                     /bound_moiety="lac repressor encoded by lacI"
                     /note="The lac repressor binds to the lac operator to
                     inhibit transcription in E. coli. This inhibition can be
                     relieved by adding lactose or
                     isopropyl-beta-D-thiogalactopyranoside (IPTG)."
     primer_bind     2134..2150
                     /label=M13 rev
                     /note="common sequencing primer, one of multiple similar
                     variants"
     primer_bind     2169..2189
                     /label=T3
                     /note="T3 promoter, forward primer"
     promoter        2171..2189
                     /label=T3 promoter
                     /note="promoter for bacteriophage T3 RNA polymerase"
     repeat_region   2240..2302
                     /label=piggyBac right (3') inverted repeat
                     /note="piggyBac transposon-specific inverted terminal
                     repeat sequence (ITR)"
     CDS             2592..2702
                     /codon_start=1
                     /product="3 tandem repeats of the minimal activation domain
                     of herpes simplex virus VP16 (Cheng et al., 2013)"
                     /label=VP48
                     /translation="DALDDFDLDMLPADALDDFDLDMLPADALDDFDLDML"
     promoter        2739..3053
                     /label=tight TRE promoter
                     /note="Tet-responsive promoter PTight, consisting of seven
                     tet operator sequences followed by the minimal CMV
                     promoter"
     protein_bind    2747..2765
                     /gene="tetO"
                     /label=tet operator
                     /bound_moiety="tetracycline repressor TetR"
                     /note="bacterial operator O2 for the tetR and tetA genes"
     protein_bind    2783..2801
                     /gene="tetO"
                     /label=tet operator
                     /bound_moiety="tetracycline repressor TetR"
                     /note="bacterial operator O2 for the tetR and tetA genes"
     protein_bind    2818..2836
                     /gene="tetO"
                     /label=tet operator
                     /bound_moiety="tetracycline repressor TetR"
                     /note="bacterial operator O2 for the tetR and tetA genes"
     protein_bind    2854..2872
                     /gene="tetO"
                     /label=tet operator
                     /bound_moiety="tetracycline repressor TetR"
                     /note="bacterial operator O2 for the tetR and tetA genes"
     protein_bind    2890..2908
                     /gene="tetO"
                     /label=tet operator
                     /bound_moiety="tetracycline repressor TetR"
                     /note="bacterial operator O2 for the tetR and tetA genes"
     protein_bind    2925..2943
                     /gene="tetO"
                     /label=tet operator
                     /bound_moiety="tetracycline repressor TetR"
                     /note="bacterial operator O2 for the tetR and tetA genes"
     protein_bind    2961..2979
                     /gene="tetO"
                     /label=tet operator
                     /bound_moiety="tetracycline repressor TetR"
                     /note="bacterial operator O2 for the tetR and tetA genes"
     primer_bind     3026..3050
                     /label=LNCX
                     /note="Human CMV promoter, forward primer"
     primer_bind     3253..3272
                     /label=pCAG-F
                     /note="Rabbit beta-globin intron, for pCAG plasmids,
                     forward primer"
     CDS             3312..3785
                     /codon_start=1
                     /gene="folA"
                     /product="E. coli dihydrofolate reductase"
                     /label=ecDHFR
                     /translation="MISLIAALAVDYVIGMENAMPWNLPADLAWFKRNTLNKPVIMGRH
                     TWESIGRPLPGRKNIILSSQPSTDDRVTWVKSVDEAIAACGDVPEIMVIGGGRVIEQFL
                     PKAQKLYLTHIDAEVEGDTHFPDYEPDDWESVFSEFHDADAQNSHSYCFEILER"
     CDS             3813..3839
                     /codon_start=1
                     /product="HA (human influenza hemagglutinin) epitope tag"
                     /label=HA
                     /translation="YPYDVPDYA"
     CDS             3843..3863
                     /codon_start=1
                     /product="nuclear localization signal of SV40 (simian virus
                     40) large T antigen"
                     /label=SV40 NLS
                     /translation="PKKKRKV"
     CDS             3873..7973
                     /codon_start=1
                     /product="catalytically dead mutant of the Cas9
                     endonuclease from the Streptococcus pyogenes Type II
                     CRISPR/Cas system"
                     /label=dCas9
                     /note="RNA-guided DNA-binding protein that lacks
                     endonuclease activity due to the D10A mutation in the RuvC
                     catalytic domain and the H840A mutation in the HNH
                     catalytic domain"
                     /translation="DKKYSIGLAIGTNSVGWAVITDEYKVPSKKFKVLGNTDRHSIKKN
                     LIGALLFDSGETAEATRLKRTARRRYTRRKNRICYLQEIFSNEMAKVDDSFFHRLEESF
                     LVEEDKKHERHPIFGNIVDEVAYHEKYPTIYHLRKKLVDSTDKADLRLIYLALAHMIKF
                     RGHFLIEGDLNPDNSDVDKLFIQLVQTYNQLFEENPINASGVDAKAILSARLSKSRRLE
                     NLIAQLPGEKKNGLFGNLIALSLGLTPNFKSNFDLAEDAKLQLSKDTYDDDLDNLLAQI
                     GDQYADLFLAAKNLSDAILLSDILRVNTEITKAPLSASMIKRYDEHHQDLTLLKALVRQ
                     QLPEKYKEIFFDQSKNGYAGYIDGGASQEEFYKFIKPILEKMDGTEELLVKLNREDLLR
                     KQRTFDNGSIPHQIHLGELHAILRRQEDFYPFLKDNREKIEKILTFRIPYYVGPLARGN
                     SRFAWMTRKSEETITPWNFEEVVDKGASAQSFIERMTNFDKNLPNEKVLPKHSLLYEYF
                     TVYNELTKVKYVTEGMRKPAFLSGEQKKAIVDLLFKTNRKVTVKQLKEDYFKKIECFDS
                     VEISGVEDRFNASLGTYHDLLKIIKDKDFLDNEENEDILEDIVLTLTLFEDREMIEERL
                     KTYAHLFDDKVMKQLKRRRYTGWGRLSRKLINGIRDKQSGKTILDFLKSDGFANRNFMQ
                     LIHDDSLTFKEDIQKAQVSGQGDSLHEHIANLAGSPAIKKGILQTVKVVDELVKVMGRH
                     KPENIVIEMARENQTTQKGQKNSRERMKRIEEGIKELGSQILKEHPVENTQLQNEKLYL
                     YYLQNGRDMYVDQELDINRLSDYDVDAIVPQSFLKDDSIDNKVLTRSDKNRGKSDNVPS
                     EEVVKKMKNYWRQLLNAKLITQRKFDNLTKAERGGLSELDKAGFIKRQLVETRQITKHV
                     AQILDSRMNTKYDENDKLIREVKVITLKSKLVSDFRKDFQFYKVREINNYHHAHDAYLN
                     AVVGTALIKKYPKLESEFVYGDYKVYDVRKMIAKSEQEIGKATAKYFFYSNIMNFFKTE
                     ITLANGEIRKRPLIETNGETGEIVWDKGRDFATVRKVLSMPQVNIVKKTEVQTGGFSKE
                     SILPKRNSDKLIARKKDWDPKKYGGFDSPTVAYSVLVVAKVEKGKSKKLKSVKELLGIT
                     IMERSSFEKNPIDFLEAKGYKEVKKDLIIKLPKYSLFELENGRKRMLASAGELQKGNEL
                     ALPSKYVNFLYLASHYEKLKGSPEDNEQKQLFVEQHKHYLDEIIEQISEFSKRVILADA
                     NLDKVLSAYNKHRDKPIREQAENIIHLFTLTNLGAPAAFKYFDTTIDRKRYTSTKEVLD
                     ATLIHQSITGLYETRIDLSQLGGD"
     CDS             7977..7997
                     /codon_start=1
                     /product="nuclear localization signal of SV40 (simian virus
                     40) large T antigen"
                     /label=SV40 NLS
                     /translation="PKKKRKV"
     CDS             8034..8144
                     /codon_start=1
                     /product="3 tandem repeats of the minimal activation domain
                     of herpes simplex virus VP16 (Cheng et al., 2013)"
                     /label=VP48
                     /translation="DALDDFDLDMLPADALDDFDLDMLPADALDDFDLDML"
     CDS             8196..8306
                     /codon_start=1
                     /product="3 tandem repeats of the minimal activation domain
                     of herpes simplex virus VP16 (Cheng et al., 2013)"
                     /label=VP48
                     /translation="DALDDFDLDMLPADALDDFDLDMLPADALDDFDLDML"
     CDS             8358..8468
                     /codon_start=1
                     /product="3 tandem repeats of the minimal activation domain
                     of herpes simplex virus VP16 (Cheng et al., 2013)"
                     /label=VP48
                     /translation="DALDDFDLDMLPADALDDFDLDMLPADALDDFDLDML"
     CDS             8520..8630
                     /codon_start=1
                     /product="3 tandem repeats of the minimal activation domain
                     of herpes simplex virus VP16 (Cheng et al., 2013)"
                     /label=VP48
                     /translation="DALDDFDLDMLPADALDDFDLDMLPADALDDFDLDML"
     CDS             8679..10529
                     /codon_start=1
                     /gene="EP300"
                     /product="catalytic histone acetyltransferase core of the
                     human E1A-associated protein p300 (Delvecchio et al.,
                     2013)"
                     /label=p300 core
                     /translation="IFKPEELRQALMPTLEALYRQDPESLPFRQPVDPQLLGIPDYFDI
                     VKSPMDLSTIKRKLDTGQYQEPWQYVDDIWLMFNNAWLYNRKTSRVYKYCSKLSEVFEQ
                     EIDPVMQSLGYCCGRKLEFSPQTLCCYGKQLCTIPRDATYYSYQNRYHFCEKCFNEIQG
                     ESVSLGDDPSQPQTTINKEQFSKRKNDTLDPELFVECTECGRKMHQICVLHHEIIWPAG
                     FVCDGCLKKSARTRKENKFSAKRLPSTRLGTFLENRVNDFLRRQNHPESGEVTVRVVHA
                     SDKTVEVKPGMKARFVDSGEMAESFPYRTKALFAFEEIDGVDLCFFGMHVQEYGSDCPP
                     PNQRRVYISYLDSVHFFRPKCLRTAVYHEILIGYLEYVKKLGYTTGHIWACPPSEGDDY
                     IFHCHPPDQKIPKPKRLQEWYKKMLDKAVSERIVHDYKDIFKQATEDRLTSAKELPYFE
                     GDFWPNVLEESIKELEQEEEERKREENTSNESTDVTKGDSKNAKKKNNKKTSKNKSSLS
                     RGNKKKPGMPNVSNDLSQKLYATMEKHKEVFFVIRLIAGPAANSLPPIVDPDPLIPCDL
                     MDGRDAFLTLARDKHLEFSSLRRAQWSTMCMLVELHTQSQD"
     regulatory      10293..10302
                     /regulatory_class="other"
                     /note="vertebrate consensus sequence for strong initiation
                     of translation (Kozak, 1987)"
     CDS             10566..11108
                     /codon_start=1
                     /product="C-terminal portion of the p65 subunit of mouse
                     NF-kappa-B"
                     /label=p65
                     /translation="PSGQISNQALALAPSSAPVLAQTMVPSSAMVPLAQPPAPAPVLTP
                     GPPQSLSAPVPKSTQAGEGTLSEALLHLQFDADEDLGALLGNSTDPGVFTDLASVDNSE
                     FQQLLNQGVSMSHSTAEPMLMEYPEAITRLVTGSQRPPDPAPTPLGTSGLPNGLSGDED
                     FSSIADMDFSALLSQISS"
     CDS             11133..11504
                     /codon_start=1
                     /product="C-terminal activation domain from the human heat
                     shock transcription factor HSF1"
                     /label=HSF1
                     /translation="GFSVDTSALLDLFSPSVTVPDMSLPDLDSSLASIQELLSPQEPPR
                     PPEAENSSPDSGKQLVHYTAQPLFLLDPGSVDTGSNDLPVLFELGEGSYFSEGDGFAED
                     PTISLLTGSEPPKAKDPTVS"
     CDS             11538..11591
                     /codon_start=1
                     /product="2A peptide from Thosea asigna virus capsid
                     protein"
                     /label=T2A
                     /note="Eukaryotic ribosomes fail to insert a peptide bond
                     between the Gly and Pro residues, yielding separate
                     polypeptides."
                     /translation="EGRGSLLTCGDVEENPGP"
     CDS             11598..12317
                     /codon_start=1
                     /product="the original enhanced GFP (Yang et al., 1996)"
                     /label=EGFP
                     /note="mammalian codon-optimized"
                     /translation="MVSKGEELFTGVVPILVELDGDVNGHKFSVSGEGEGDATYGKLTL
                     KFICTTGKLPVPWPTLVTTLTYGVQCFSRYPDHMKQHDFFKSAMPEGYVQERTIFFKDD
                     GNYKTRAEVKFEGDTLVNRIELKGIDFKEDGNILGHKLEYNYNSHNVYIMADKQKNGIK
                     VNFKIRHNIEDGSVQLADHYQQNTPIGDGPVLLPDNHYLSTQSALSKDPNEKRDHMVLL
                     EFVTAAGITLGMDELYK"
     CDS             11598..12314
                     /codon_start=1
                     /product="enhanced GFP"
                     /label=EGFP
                     /translation="MVSKGEELFTGVVPILVELDGDVNGHKFSVSGEGEGDATYGKLTL
                     KFICTTGKLPVPWPTLVTTLTYGVQCFSRYPDHMKQHDFFKSAMPEGYVQERTIFFKDD
                     GNYKTRAEVKFEGDTLVNRIELKGIDFKEDGNILGHKLEYNYNSHNVYIMADKQKNGIK
                     VNFKIRHNIEDGSVQLADHYQQNTPIGDGPVLLPDNHYLSTQSALSKDPNEKRDHMVLL
                     EFVTAAGITLGMDELYK"
     primer_bind     complement(11643..11664)
                     /label=EGFP-N
                     /note="EGFP, reverse primer"
     primer_bind     complement(11904..11923)
                     /label=EXFP-R
                     /note="For distinguishing EGFP variants, reverse primer"
     primer_bind     12251..12272
                     /label=EGFP-C
                     /note="EGFP, forward primer"
     misc_feature    12339..12912
                     /label=IRES
                     /note="internal ribosome entry site (IRES) of the
                     encephalomyocarditis virus (EMCV)"
     primer_bind     complement(12506..12523)
                     /label=IRES reverse
                     /note="IRES internal ribosome entry site, reverse primer.
                     Also called pCDH-rev"
     primer_bind     12733..12752
                     /label=IRES-F
                     /note="IRES internal ribosome entry site, forward primer"
     CDS             12926..13720
                     /codon_start=1
                     /gene="aph(3')-II (or nptII)"
                     /product="aminoglycoside phosphotransferase from Tn5"
                     /label=NeoR/KanR
                     /note="confers resistance to neomycin, kanamycin, and G418
                     (Geneticin(R))"
                     /translation="MAEQDGLHAGSPAAWVERLFGYDWAQQTIGCSDAAVFRLSAQGRP
                     VLFVKTDLSGALNELQDEAARLSWLATTGVPCAAVLDVVTEAGRDWLLLGEVPGQDLLS
                     SHLAPAEKVSIMADAMRRLHTLDPATCPFDHQAKHRIERARTRMEAGLVDQDDLDEEHQ
                     GLAPAELFARLKARMPDGEDLVVTHGDACLPNIMVENGRFSGFIDCGRLGVADRYQDIA
                     LATRDIAEELGGEWADRFLVLYGIAAPDSQRIAFYRLLDEFF"
     primer_bind     complement(12980..12999)
                     /label=Neo-R
                     /note="Neomycin resistance gene, reverse primer"
     primer_bind     13590..13609
                     /label=Neo-F
                     /note="Neomycin resistance gene, forward primer"
     primer_bind     complement(14022..14039)
                     /label=BGH-rev
                     /note="Bovine growth hormone terminator, reverse primer.
                     Also called BGH reverse"
     polyA_signal    14028..14252
                     /label=bGH poly(A) signal
                     /note="bovine growth hormone polyadenylation signal"
     primer_bind     complement(14299..14315)
                     /label=M13 rev
                     /note="common sequencing primer, one of multiple similar
                     variants"
     protein_bind    14323..14339
                     /label=lac operator
                     /bound_moiety="lac repressor encoded by lacI"
                     /note="The lac repressor binds to the lac operator to
                     inhibit transcription in E. coli. This inhibition can be
                     relieved by adding lactose or
                     isopropyl-beta-D-thiogalactopyranoside (IPTG)."
     promoter        complement(14347..14377)
                     /label=lac promoter
                     /note="promoter for the E. coli lac operon"
     protein_bind    14392..14413
                     /label=CAP binding site
                     /bound_moiety="E. coli catabolite activator protein"
                     /note="CAP binding activates transcription in the presence
                     of cAMP."
     protein_bind    complement(14472..14596)
                     /gene="mutant version of attR"
                     /label=attR1
                     /bound_moiety="LR Clonase(TM)"
                     /note="recombination site for the Gateway(R) LR reaction"
     repeat_region   14886..14920
                     /label=piggyBac left (5') inverted repeat
                     /note="piggyBac transposon-specific inverted terminal
                     repeat sequence (ITR)"
     primer_bind     complement(14949..14968)
                     /label=T7
                     /note="T7 promoter, forward primer"
     promoter        complement(14950..14968)
                     /label=T7 promoter
                     /note="promoter for bacteriophage T7 RNA polymerase"
     primer_bind     complement(14978..14995)
                     /label=M13 Forward
                     /note="In lacZ gene. Also called M13-F20 or M13 (-21)
                     Forward"
     primer_bind     complement(14978..14994)
                     /label=M13 fwd
                     /note="common sequencing primer, one of multiple similar
                     variants"
     primer_bind     complement(14987..15009)
                     /label=M13/pUC Forward
                     /note="In lacZ gene"
     rep_origin      15136..15591
                     /direction=RIGHT
                     /label=f1 ori
                     /note="f1 bacteriophage origin of replication; arrow
                     indicates direction of (+) strand synthesis"
     primer_bind     complement(15223..15242)
                     /label=F1ori-R
                     /note="F1 origin, reverse primer"
     primer_bind     15433..15454
                     /label=F1ori-F
                     /note="F1 origin, forward primer"
ORIGIN
        1 gtggcacttt tcggggaaat gtgcgcggaa cccctatttg tttatttttc taaatacatt
       61 caaatatgta tccgctcatg agacaataac cctgataaat gcttcaataa tattgaaaaa
      121 ggaagagtat gagtattcaa catttccgtg tcgcccttat tccctttttt gcggcatttt
      181 gccttcctgt ttttgctcac ccagaaacgc tggtgaaagt aaaagatgct gaagatcagt
      241 tgggtgcacg agtgggttac atcgaactgg atctcaacag cggtaagatc cttgagagtt
      301 ttcgccccga agaacgtttt ccaatgatga gcacttttaa agttctgcta tgtggcgcgg
      361 tattatcccg tattgacgcc gggcaagagc aactcggtcg ccgcatacac tattctcaga
      421 atgacttggt tgagtactca ccagtcacag aaaagcatct tacggatggc atgacagtaa
      481 gagaattatg cagtgctgcc ataaccatga gtgataacac tgcggccaac ttacttctga
      541 caacgatcgg aggaccgaag gagctaaccg cttttttgca caacatgggg gatcatgtaa
      601 ctcgccttga tcgttgggaa ccggagctga atgaagccat accaaacgac gagcgtgaca
      661 ccacgatgcc tgtagcaatg gcaacaacgt tgcgcaaact attaactggc gaactactta
      721 ctctagcttc ccggcaacaa ttaatagact ggatggaggc ggataaagtt gcaggaccac
      781 ttctgcgctc ggcccttccg gctggctggt ttattgctga taaatctgga gccggtgagc
      841 gtgggtctcg cggtatcatt gcagcactgg ggccagatgg taagccctcc cgtatcgtag
      901 ttatctacac gacggggagt caggcaacta tggatgaacg aaatagacag atcgctgaga
      961 taggtgcctc actgattaag cattggtaac tgtcagacca agtttactca tatatacttt
     1021 agattgattt aaaacttcat ttttaattta aaaggatcta ggtgaagatc ctttttgata
     1081 atctcatgac caaaatccct taacgtgagt tttcgttcca ctgagcgtca gaccccgtag
     1141 aaaagatcaa aggatcttct tgagatcctt tttttctgcg cgtaatctgc tgcttgcaaa
     1201 caaaaaaacc accgctacca gcggtggttt gtttgccgga tcaagagcta ccaactcttt
     1261 ttccgaaggt aactggcttc agcagagcgc agataccaaa tactgtcctt ctagtgtagc
     1321 cgtagttagg ccaccacttc aagaactctg tagcaccgcc tacatacctc gctctgctaa
     1381 tcctgttacc agtggctgct gccagtggcg ataagtcgtg tcttaccggg ttggactcaa
     1441 gacgatagtt accggataag gcgcagcggt cgggctgaac ggggggttcg tgcacacagc
     1501 ccagcttgga gcgaacgacc tacaccgaac tgagatacct acagcgtgag ctatgagaaa
     1561 gcgccacgct tcccgaaggg agaaaggcgg acaggtatcc ggtaagcggc agggtcggaa
     1621 caggagagcg cacgagggag cttccagggg gaaacgcctg gtatctttat agtcctgtcg
     1681 ggtttcgcca cctctgactt gagcgtcgat ttttgtgatg ctcgtcaggg gggcggagcc
     1741 tatggaaaaa cgccagcaac gcggcctttt tacggttcct ggccttttgc tggccttttg
     1801 ctcacatgtt ctttcctgcg ttatcccctg attctgtgga taaccgtatt accgcctttg
     1861 agtgagctga taccgctcgc cgcagccgaa cgaccgagcg cagcgagtca gtgagcgagg
     1921 aagcggaaga gcgcccaata cgcaaaccgc ctctccccgc gcgttggccg attcattaat
     1981 gcagctggca cgacaggttt cccgactgga aagcgggcag tgagcgcaac gcaattaatg
     2041 tgagttagct cactcattag gcaccccagg ctttacactt tatgcttccg gctcgtatgt
     2101 tgtgtggaat tgtgagcgga taacaatttc acacaggaaa cagctatgac catgattacg
     2161 ccaagcgcgc aattaaccct cactaaaggg aacaaaagct ggattaatta agcggccgca
     2221 tacgcgtata ctagattaac cctagaaaga taatcatatt gtgacgtacg ttaaagataa
     2281 tcatgcgtaa aattgacgca tgtgttttat cggtctgtat atcgaggttt atttattaat
     2341 ttgaatagat attaagtttt attatattta cacttacata ctaataataa attcaacaaa
     2401 caatttattt atgtttattt atttattaaa aaaaaacaaa aactcaaaat ttcttctata
     2461 aagtaacaaa acttttaact agaattgagc tgttcgaccg gcagggagcc gaacctgcct
     2521 tccttttcgg cctggaacta atcatatgtg gcctggagaa acagctaaag tgcgaaagcg
     2581 gcgggccggc cgacgccctt gacgattttg acttagacat gctcccagcc gatgcccttg
     2641 acgactttga ccttgatatg ctgcctgctg acgctcttga cgattttgac cttgacatgc
     2701 tccccgggta actagaattg taaatgcatt caaacgtcga gtttactccc tatcagtgat
     2761 agagaacgta tgtcgagttt actccctatc agtgatagag aacgatgtcg agtttactcc
     2821 ctatcagtga tagagaacgt atgtcgagtt tactccctat cagtgataga gaacgtatgt
     2881 cgagtttact ccctatcagt gatagagaac gtatgtcgag tttatcccta tcagtgatag
     2941 agaacgtatg tcgagtttac tccctatcag tgatagagaa cgtatgtcga ggtaggcgtg
     3001 tacggtggga ggcctatata agcagagctc gtttagtgaa ccgtcagatc gcctggagaa
     3061 ggatccgcgg ccgcgccggc tctagatcgc gaacgcgtga attgtaaatg cattcaaacg
     3121 tcgacgataa aataaaagat tttatttagt ctccagaaaa aggggggaat gaaagacccc
     3181 acctgtaggt ttggcaagct agagcctctg ctaaccatgt tcatgccttc ttctttttcn
     3241 tacagctcct gggcaacgtg ctggttattg tgctgtctca tcattttggc aaagaattgg
     3301 gatccgccac catgatcagt ctgattgcgg cgttagcggt agattacgtt atcggcatgg
     3361 aaaacgccat gccgtggaac ctgcctgccg atctcgcctg gtttaaacgc aacaccttaa
     3421 ataaacccgt gattatgggc cgccatacct gggaatcaat cggtcgtccg ttgccaggac
     3481 gcaaaaatat tatcctcagc agtcaaccga gtacggacga tcgcgtaacg tgggtgaagt
     3541 cggtggatga agccatcgcg gcgtgtggtg acgtaccaga aatcatggtg attggcggcg
     3601 gtcgcgttat tgaacagttc ttgccaaaag cgcaaaaact gtatctgacg catatcgacg
     3661 cagaagtgga aggcgacacc catttcccgg attacgagcc ggatgactgg gaatcggtat
     3721 tcagcgaatt ccacgatgct gatgcgcaga actctcacag ctattgcttt gagattctgg
     3781 agcggcgagg ctccggaacc ggtgccacca tgtacccata cgatgttcca gattacgctt
     3841 cgccgaagaa aaagcgcaag gtcgaagcgt ccgacaagaa gtacagcatc ggcctggcca
     3901 tcggcaccaa ctctgtgggc tgggccgtga tcaccgacga gtacaaggtg cccagcaaga
     3961 aattcaaggt gctgggcaac accgaccggc acagcatcaa gaagaacctg atcggagccc
     4021 tgctgttcga cagcggcgaa acagccgagg ccacccggct gaagagaacc gccagaagaa
     4081 gatacaccag acggaagaac cggatctgct atctgcaaga gatcttcagc aacgagatgg
     4141 ccaaggtgga cgacagcttc ttccacagac tggaagagtc cttcctggtg gaagaggata
     4201 agaagcacga gcggcacccc atcttcggca acatcgtgga cgaggtggcc taccacgaga
     4261 agtaccccac catctaccac ctgagaaaga aactggtgga cagcaccgac aaggccgacc
     4321 tgcggctgat ctatctggcc ctggcccaca tgatcaagtt ccggggccac ttcctgatcg
     4381 agggcgacct gaaccccgac aacagcgacg tggacaagct gttcatccag ctggtgcaga
     4441 cctacaacca gctgttcgag gaaaacccca tcaacgccag cggcgtggac gccaaggcca
     4501 tcctgtctgc cagactgagc aagagcagac ggctggaaaa tctgatcgcc cagctgcccg
     4561 gcgagaagaa gaatggcctg ttcggcaacc tgattgccct gagcctgggc ctgaccccca
     4621 acttcaagag caacttcgac ctggccgagg atgccaaact gcagctgagc aaggacacct
     4681 acgacgacga cctggacaac ctgctggccc agatcggcga ccagtacgcc gacctgtttc
     4741 tggccgccaa gaacctgtcc gacgccatcc tgctgagcga catcctgaga gtgaacaccg
     4801 agatcaccaa ggcccccctg agcgcctcta tgatcaagag atacgacgag caccaccagg
     4861 acctgaccct gctgaaagct ctcgtgcggc agcagctgcc tgagaagtac aaagagattt
     4921 tcttcgacca gagcaagaac ggctacgccg gctacattga cggcggagcc agccaggaag
     4981 agttctacaa gttcatcaag cccatcctgg aaaagatgga cggcaccgag gaactgctcg
     5041 tgaagctgaa cagagaggac ctgctgcgga agcagcggac cttcgacaac ggcagcatcc
     5101 cccaccagat ccacctggga gagctgcacg ccattctgcg gcggcaggaa gatttttacc
     5161 cattcctgaa ggacaaccgg gaaaagatcg agaagatcct gaccttccgc atcccctact
     5221 acgtgggccc tctggccagg ggaaacagca gattcgcctg gatgaccaga aagagcgagg
     5281 aaaccatcac cccctggaac ttcgaggaag tggtggacaa gggcgcttcc gcccagagct
     5341 tcatcgagcg gatgaccaac ttcgataaga acctgcccaa cgagaaggtg ctgcccaagc
     5401 acagcctgct gtacgagtac ttcaccgtgt ataacgagct gaccaaagtg aaatacgtga
     5461 ccgagggaat gagaaagccc gccttcctga gcggcgagca gaaaaaggcc atcgtggacc
     5521 tgctgttcaa gaccaaccgg aaagtgaccg tgaagcagct gaaagaggac tacttcaaga
     5581 aaatcgagtg cttcgactcc gtggaaatct ccggcgtgga agatcggttc aacgcctccc
     5641 tgggcacata ccacgatctg ctgaaaatta tcaaggacaa ggacttcctg gacaatgagg
     5701 aaaacgagga cattctggaa gatatcgtgc tgaccctgac actgtttgag gacagagaga
     5761 tgatcgagga acggctgaaa acctatgccc acctgttcga cgacaaagtg atgaagcagc
     5821 tgaagcggcg gagatacacc ggctggggca ggctgagccg gaagctgatc aacggcatcc
     5881 gggacaagca gtccggcaag acaatcctgg atttcctgaa gtccgacggc ttcgccaaca
     5941 gaaacttcat gcagctgatc cacgacgaca gcctgacctt taaagaggac atccagaaag
     6001 cccaggtgtc cggccagggc gatagcctgc acgagcacat tgccaatctg gccggcagcc
     6061 ccgccattaa gaagggcatc ctgcagacag tgaaggtggt ggacgagctc gtgaaagtga
     6121 tgggccggca caagcccgag aacatcgtga tcgaaatggc cagagagaac cagaccaccc
     6181 agaagggaca gaagaacagc cgcgagagaa tgaagcggat cgaagagggc atcaaagagc
     6241 tgggcagcca gatcctgaaa gaacaccccg tggaaaacac ccagctgcag aacgagaagc
     6301 tgtacctgta ctacctgcag aatgggcggg atatgtacgt ggaccaggaa ctggacatca
     6361 accggctgtc cgactacgat gtcgacgcca tcgtgcctca gagctttctg aaggacgact
     6421 ccatcgacaa caaggtgctg accagaagcg acaagaaccg gggcaagagc gacaacgtgc
     6481 cctccgaaga ggtcgtgaag aagatgaaga actactggcg gcagctgctg aacgccaagc
     6541 tgattaccca gagaaagttc gacaatctga ccaaggccga gagaggcggc ctgagcgaac
     6601 tggataaggc cggcttcatc aagagacagc tggtggaaac ccggcagatc acaaagcacg
     6661 tggcacagat cctggactcc cggatgaaca ctaagtacga cgagaatgac aagctgatcc
     6721 gggaagtgaa agtgatcacc ctgaagtcca agctggtgtc cgatttccgg aaggatttcc
     6781 agttttacaa agtgcgcgag atcaacaact accaccacgc ccacgacgcc tacctgaacg
     6841 ccgtcgtggg aaccgccctg atcaaaaagt accctaagct ggaaagcgag ttcgtgtacg
     6901 gcgactacaa ggtgtacgac gtgcggaaga tgatcgccaa gagcgagcag gaaatcggca
     6961 aggctaccgc caagtacttc ttctacagca acatcatgaa ctttttcaag accgagatta
     7021 ccctggccaa cggcgagatc cggaagcggc ctctgatcga gacaaacggc gaaaccgggg
     7081 agatcgtgtg ggataagggc cgggattttg ccaccgtgcg gaaagtgctg agcatgcccc
     7141 aagtgaatat cgtgaaaaag accgaggtgc agacaggcgg cttcagcaaa gagtctatcc
     7201 tgcccaagag gaacagcgat aagctgatcg ccagaaagaa ggactgggac cctaagaagt
     7261 acggcggctt cgacagcccc accgtggcct attctgtgct ggtggtggcc aaagtggaaa
     7321 agggcaagtc caagaaactg aagagtgtga aagagctgct ggggatcacc atcatggaaa
     7381 gaagcagctt cgagaagaat cccatcgact ttctggaagc caagggctac aaagaagtga
     7441 aaaaggacct gatcatcaag ctgcctaagt actccctgtt cgagctggaa aacggccgga
     7501 agagaatgct ggcctctgcc ggcgaactgc agaagggaaa cgaactggcc ctgccctcca
     7561 aatatgtgaa cttcctgtac ctggccagcc actatgagaa gctgaagggc tcccccgagg
     7621 ataatgagca gaaacagctg tttgtggaac agcacaagca ctacctggac gagatcatcg
     7681 agcagatcag cgagttctcc aagagagtga tcctggccga cgctaatctg gacaaagtgc
     7741 tgtccgccta caacaagcac cgggataagc ccatcagaga gcaggccgag aatatcatcc
     7801 acctgtttac cctgaccaat ctgggagccc ctgccgcctt caagtacttt gacaccacca
     7861 tcgaccggaa gaggtacacc agcaccaaag aggtgctgga cgccaccctg atccaccaga
     7921 gcatcaccgg cctgtacgag acacggatcg acctgtctca gctgggaggc gacagcccca
     7981 agaagaagag aaaggtggag gccagcctcg agtgcgaaag cggcgggccg gccgacgccc
     8041 ttgacgattt tgacttagac atgctcccag ccgatgccct tgacgacttt gaccttgata
     8101 tgctgcctgc tgacgctctt gacgattttg accttgacat gctccccggg tcactaccca
     8161 gcgctagcgt cgagtgcgaa agcggcgggc cggccgacgc ccttgacgat tttgacttag
     8221 acatgctccc agccgatgcc cttgacgact ttgaccttga tatgctgcct gctgacgctc
     8281 ttgacgattt tgaccttgac atgctccccg ggtcactacc cagcgctagc gtcgagtgcg
     8341 aaagcggcgg gccggccgac gcccttgacg attttgactt agacatgctc ccagccgatg
     8401 cccttgacga ctttgacctt gatatgctgc ctgctgacgc tcttgacgat tttgaccttg
     8461 acatgctccc cgggtcacta cccagcgcta gcgtcgagtg cgaaagcggc gggccggccg
     8521 acgcccttga cgattttgac ttagacatgc tcccagccga tgcccttgac gactttgacc
     8581 ttgatatgct gcctgctgac gctcttgacg attttgacct tgacatgctc cccgggtcac
     8641 tacccagcgc tagcgtcgag ttcgaaggca gcggcgggat tttcaaacca gaagaactac
     8701 gacaggcact gatgccaact ttggaggcac tttaccgtca ggatccagaa tcccttccct
     8761 ttcgtcaacc tgtggaccct cagcttttag gaatccctga ttactttgat attgtgaaga
     8821 gccccatgga tctttctacc attaagagga agttagacac tggacagtat caggagccct
     8881 ggcagtatgt cgatgatatt tggcttatgt tcaataatgc ctggttatat aaccggaaaa
     8941 catcacgggt atacaaatac tgctccaagc tctctgaggt ctttgaacaa gaaattgacc
     9001 cagtgatgca aagccttgga tactgttgtg gcagaaagtt ggagttctct ccacagacac
     9061 tgtgttgcta cggcaaacag ttgtgcacaa tacctcgtga tgccacttat tacagttacc
     9121 agaacaggta tcatttctgt gagaagtgtt tcaatgagat ccaaggggag agcgtttctt
     9181 tgggggatga cccttcccag cctcaaacta caataaataa agaacaattt tccaagagaa
     9241 aaaatgacac actggatcct gaactgtttg ttgaatgtac agagtgcgga agaaagatgc
     9301 atcagatctg tgtccttcac catgagatca tctggcctgc tggattcgtc tgtgatggct
     9361 gtttaaagaa aagtgcacga actaggaaag aaaataagtt ttctgctaaa aggttgccat
     9421 ctaccagact tggcaccttt ctagagaatc gtgtgaatga ctttctgagg cgacagaatc
     9481 accctgagtc aggagaggtc actgttagag tagttcatgc ttctgacaaa accgtggaag
     9541 taaaaccagg catgaaagca aggtttgtgg acagtggaga gatggcagaa tcctttccat
     9601 accgaaccaa agccctcttt gcctttgaag aaattgatgg tgttgacctg tgcttctttg
     9661 gcatgcatgt tcaagagtat ggctctgact gccctccacc caaccagagg agagtataca
     9721 tatcttacct cgatagtgtt catttcttcc gtcctaaatg cttgaggact gcagtctatc
     9781 atgaaatcct aattggatat ttagaatatg tcaagaaatt aggttacaca acagggcata
     9841 tttgggcatg tccaccaagt gagggagatg attatatctt ccattgccat cctcctgacc
     9901 agaagatacc caagcccaag cgactgcagg aatggtacaa aaaaatgctt gacaaggctg
     9961 tatcagagcg tattgtccat gactacaagg atatttttaa acaagctact gaagatagat
    10021 taacaagtgc aaaggaattg ccttatttcg agggtgattt ctggcccaat gttctggaag
    10081 aaagcattaa ggaactggaa caggaggaag aagagagaaa acgagaggaa aacaccagca
    10141 atgaaagcac agatgtgacc aagggagaca gcaaaaatgc taaaaagaag aataataaga
    10201 aaaccagcaa aaataagagc agcctgagta ggggcaacaa gaagaaaccc gggatgccca
    10261 atgtatctaa cgacctctca cagaaactat atgccaccat ggagaagcat aaagaggtct
    10321 tctttgtgat ccgcctcatt gctggccctg ctgccaactc cctgcctccc attgttgatc
    10381 ctgatcctct catcccctgc gatctgatgg atggtcggga tgcgtttctc acgctggcaa
    10441 gggacaagca cctggagttc tcttcactcc gaagagccca gtggtccacc atgtgcatgc
    10501 tggtggagct gcacacgcag agccaggacg tcgacactag cgtcgagttc gaaggcagcg
    10561 gcgggccttc agggcagatc agcaaccagg ccctggctct ggcccctagc tccgctccag
    10621 tgctggccca gactatggtg ccctctagtg ctatggtgcc tctggcccag ccacctgctc
    10681 cagcccctgt gctgacccca ggaccacccc agtcactgag cgctccagtg cccaagtcta
    10741 cacaggccgg cgaggggact ctgagtgaag ctctgctgca cctgcagttc gacgctgatg
    10801 aggacctggg agctctgctg gggaacagca ccgatcccgg agtgttcaca gatctggcct
    10861 ccgtggacaa ctctgagttt cagcagctgc tgaatcaggg cgtgtccatg tctcatagta
    10921 cagccgaacc aatgctgatg gagtaccccg aagccattac ccggctggtg accggcagcc
    10981 agcggccccc cgaccccgct ccaactcccc tgggaaccag cggcctgcct aatgggctgt
    11041 ccggagatga agacttctca agcatcgctg atatggactt tagtgccctg ctgtcacaga
    11101 tttcctctag tgggcaggga ggaggtggaa gcggcttcag cgtggacacc agtgccctgc
    11161 tggacctgtt cagcccctcg gtgaccgtgc ccgacatgag cctgcctgac cttgacagca
    11221 gcctggccag tatccaagag ctcctgtctc cccaggagcc ccccaggcct cccgaggcag
    11281 agaacagcag cccggattca gggaagcagc tggtgcacta cacagcgcag ccgctgttcc
    11341 tgctggaccc cggctccgtg gacaccggga gcaacgacct gccggtgctg tttgagctgg
    11401 gagagggctc ctacttctcc gaaggggacg gcttcgccga ggaccccacc atctccctgc
    11461 tgacaggctc ggagcctccc aaagccaagg accccactgt ctcctctaga gtcgacacta
    11521 gcgtcgacgg ctccggagag ggcagaggaa gtctgctaac atgcggtgac gtcgaggaga
    11581 atcctggccc aatcgatatg gtgagcaagg gcgaggagct gttcaccggg gtggtgccca
    11641 tcctggtcga gctggacggc gacgtaaacg gccacaagtt cagcgtgtcc ggcgagggcg
    11701 agggcgatgc cacctacggc aagctgaccc tgaagttcat ctgcaccacc ggcaagctgc
    11761 ccgtgccctg gcccaccctc gtgaccaccc tgacctacgg cgtgcagtgc ttcagccgct
    11821 accccgacca catgaagcag cacgacttct tcaagtccgc catgcccgaa ggctacgtcc
    11881 aggagcgcac catcttcttc aaggacgacg gcaactacaa gacccgcgcc gaggtgaagt
    11941 tcgagggcga caccctggtg aaccgcatcg agctgaaggg catcgacttc aaggaggacg
    12001 gcaacatcct ggggcacaag ctggagtaca actacaacag ccacaacgtc tatatcatgg
    12061 ccgacaagca gaagaacggc atcaaggtga acttcaagat ccgccacaac atcgaggacg
    12121 gcagcgtgca gctcgccgac cactaccagc agaacacccc catcggcgac ggccccgtgc
    12181 tgctgcccga caaccactac ctgagcaccc agtccgccct gagcaaagac cccaacgaga
    12241 agcgcgatca catggtcctg ctggagttcg tgaccgccgc cgggatcact ctcggcatgg
    12301 acgagctgta caagtaattt aaagaattcc gccccccccc cctctccctc ccccccccct
    12361 aacgttactg gccgaagccg cttggaataa ggccggtgtg cgtttgtcta tatgttattt
    12421 tccaccatat tgccgtcttt tggcaatgtg agggcccgga aacctggccc tgtcttcttg
    12481 acgagcattc ctaggggtct ttcccctctc gccaaaggaa tgcaaggtct gttgaatgtc
    12541 gtgaaggaag cagttcctct ggaagcttct tgaagacaaa caacgtctgt agcgaccctt
    12601 tgcaggcagc ggaacccccc acctggcgac aggtgcctct gcggccaaaa gccacgtgta
    12661 taagatacac ctgcaaaggc ggcacaaccc cagtgccacg ttgtgagttg gatagttgtg
    12721 gaaagagtca aatggctctc ctcaagcgta ttcaacaagg ggctgaagga tgcccagaag
    12781 gtaccccatt gtatgggatc tgatctgggg cctcggtgca catgctttac atgtgtttag
    12841 tcgaggttaa aaaaacgtct aggccccccg aaccacgggg acgtggtttt cctttgaaaa
    12901 acacgatgat aagcttgcca caaccatggc tgaacaagat ggattgcacg caggttctcc
    12961 ggccgcttgg gtggagaggc tattcggcta tgactgggca caacagacaa tcggctgctc
    13021 tgatgccgcc gtgttccggc tgtcagcgca ggggcgcccg gttctttttg tcaagaccga
    13081 cctgtccggt gccctgaatg aactgcagga cgaggcagcg cggctatcgt ggctggccac
    13141 gacgggcgtt ccttgcgcag ctgtgctcga cgttgtcact gaagcgggaa gggactggct
    13201 gctattgggc gaagtgccgg ggcaggatct cctgtcatct caccttgctc ctgccgagaa
    13261 agtatccatc atggctgatg caatgcggcg gctgcatacg cttgatccgg ctacctgccc
    13321 attcgaccac caagcgaaac atcgcatcga gcgagcacgt actcggatgg aagccggtct
    13381 tgtcgatcag gatgatctgg acgaagagca tcaggggctc gcgccagccg aactgttcgc
    13441 caggctcaag gcgcgcatgc ccgacggcga ggatctcgtc gtgacccatg gcgatgcctg
    13501 cttgccgaat atcatggtgg aaaatggccg cttttctgga ttcatcgact gtggccggct
    13561 gggtgtggcg gaccgctatc aggacatagc gttggctacc cgtgatattg ctgaagagct
    13621 tggcggcgaa tgggctgacc gcttcctcgt gctttacggt atcgccgctc ccgattcgca
    13681 gcgcatcgcc ttctatcgcc ttcttgacga gttcttctga gcgggatcgg ctagagtcga
    13741 cccggacggg acgctcctgc gcctgataca gaacgaattg cttgcaggca tctcatgagt
    13801 gtgtcttccc gttttccgcc tgaggtcact gcgtggatgg agcgctggcg cctgctgcgc
    13861 gacggcgagc tgctcaccac ccactcgagg gctgcagcgc tgcagaggcc gagtgcagaa
    13921 ctgctccaaa gggacctcaa ggctttccga gggacactag gctgactcca tcgagccagt
    13981 gtagagataa gcttatcgat gatctagagc tcgctgatca gcctcgactg tgccttctag
    14041 ttgccagcca tctgttgttt gcccctcccc cgtgccttcc ttgaccctgg aaggtgccac
    14101 tcccactgtc ctttcctaat aaaatgagga aattgcatcg cattgtctga gtaggtgtca
    14161 ttctattctg gggggtgggg tggggcagga cagcaagggg gaggattggg aagacaatag
    14221 caggcatgct ggggatgcgg tgggctctat ggcttctgag gcggaaagaa cctgcagccc
    14281 aagcttggcg taatcatggt catagctgtt tcctgtgtga aattgttatc cgctcacaat
    14341 tccacacaac atacgagccg gaagcataaa gtgtaaagcc tggggtgcct aatgagtgag
    14401 ctaactcaca ttaattgcgt tgcgctcact gcccgctttc cagtcgggaa acctgtcgtg
    14461 ccagcggatc ccatagtgac tggatatgtt gtgttttaca gtattatgta gtctgttttt
    14521 tatgcaaaat ctaatttaat atattgatat ttatatcatt ttacgtttct cgttcagctt
    14581 ttttgtacaa acttgtgcta gcattctagt tgatatctat aacaagaaaa tatatatata
    14641 ataagttatc acgtaagtag aacatgaaat aacaatataa ttatcgtatg agttaaatct
    14701 taaaagtcac gtaaaagata atcatgcgtc attttgactc acgcggtcgt tatagttcaa
    14761 aatcagtgac acttaccgca ttgacaagca cgcctcacgg gagctccaag cggcgactga
    14821 gatgtcctaa atgcacagcg acggattcgc gctatttaga aagagagagc aatatttcaa
    14881 gaatgcatgc gtcaatttta cgcagactat ctttctaggg ttaatctaga atggcgcgcc
    14941 ccaattcgcc ctatagtgag tcgtattacg cgcgctcact ggccgtcgtt ttacaacgtc
    15001 gtgactggga aaaccctggc gttacccaac ttaatcgcct tgcagcacat ccccctttcg
    15061 ccagctggcg taatagcgaa gaggcccgca ccgatcgccc ttcccaacag ttgcgcagcc
    15121 tgaatggcga atgggnnnnn nnnnnnnnnn nnnnnnnnnn nnnnnnnnnn nnnnnnnnnn
    15181 nnnnnnnnnn nnnnnnnnnn nnnnnnnnnn nnnnnnnnnn nnnnnnnnnn nnnnnnnnnn
    15241 nnnnnnnnnn nnnnnnnnnc nnnnnnnnnn nnnnnnnnnn nnnnnnnnnn nnnnnnnnnn
    15301 nnnnnnnnnn nnnnnnnnnn nnnnnnnnnn nnnnnnnnnn nnnnnnnnnn nannnnnnnn
    15361 nnnnnnnnnn nnnnnnnnnn nnnnnnnnnn nnnnnnnnnn ncctttgacg ttggagtcca
    15421 cgttctttaa tagtggactc ttgttccaaa ctggaacaac actcaaccct atctcggtct
    15481 attcttttga tttataaggg attttgccga tttcggccta ttggttaaaa aatgagctga
    15541 tttaacaaaa atttaacgcg aattttaaca aaatattaac gcttacaatt tag
//
